Addgene plasmid #242193: pCAG coca-5HT3-IRES-GFP
Purpose: Expression vector for cocaine-gated chemogenetic cation channel
Depositing lab: Scott Sternson. Depositing organization: University of California, San Diego (UCSD). Publication: Cocaine chemogenetics blunts drug-seeking by synthetic physiology. Gomez JL, Magnus CJ, Bonaventura J, Solis O, Curry FP, Levinstein MR, Budinich RC, Carlton ML, Ventriglia EN, Lam S, Wang L, Schoenborn I, Dunne W, Michaelides M, Sternson SM. Nature. 2025 Aug 27. doi: 10.1038/s41586-025-09427-8. PubMed 40866713.
Backbone
  Vector backbone: pCAG IRES eGFP WPRE
  Backbone size w/o insert (bp): 5721
  Total vector size (bp): 8709
  Vector type: Mammalian Expression
Growth in bacteria
  Bacterial resistance: Ampicillin, 100 μg/mL
  Growth temperature: 37°C
  Growth strain: DH5alpha
  Copy number: High Copy
Gene/Insert
  Gene/Insert name: coca-5HT3-IRES-GFP (alt name: Htr3a)
  Species: M. musculus (mouse)
  Insert size (bp): 2988
  Mutation: L141G G175K Y210F Y217F
  Entrez Gene: Htr3a (a.k.a. 5-HT3, 5-HT3A, 5-HT3R)
  Promoter: CAG
  Cloning method: Restriction Enzyme; 5′ cloning site NheI (not destroyed); 3′ cloning site NotI (not destroyed)
  Sequencing primers: 5′ GGTTCGGCTTCTGGCGTGTGACC; 3′ cgtcgccgtccagctcgaccag
Terms and licenses: Academic/Nonprofit Terms; Industry Terms: Not Available to Industry
How to cite: pCAG coca-5HT3-IRES-GFP was a gift from Scott Sternson (Addgene plasmid # 242193 ; http://n2t.net/addgene:242193 ; RRID:Addgene_242193)
