[The description below was written by a language model from this plasmid's Addgene catalogue record and pLannotate feature annotations shown in this document.]
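Description:
pCAG coca-5HT3-IRES-GFP is a mammalian expression plasmid of about 8.7 kb, built on the pCAG IRES eGFP WPRE backbone, that encodes a cocaine-gated chemogenetic cation channel. It is propagated in E. coli from a high-copy ColE1/pUC-type origin and selected with ampicillin through the β-lactamase (AmpR) gene. The backbone also carries remnants typical of pCAGGS-derived vectors, including an SV40 origin with an adjacent SV40 poly(A) signal, lac promoter/operator fragments and a T3 promoter. None of these appear to be part of the main expression unit.

The payload is a bicistronic cassette, annotated on the reverse strand and cloned between NheI and NotI sites. It is driven by the CAG promoter, seen in the feature table as the CMV enhancer followed by the chicken β-actin/rabbit β-globin chimeric intron. The first open reading frame is annotated as mouse Htr3a, the 5-HT3A serotonin receptor, a cation-selective ligand-gated ion channel whose opening depolarizes neurons. The record lists four substitutions (L141G, G175K, Y210F, Y217F), but it does not spell out what each contributes or the exact domain architecture of the engineered "coca-5HT3" channel. Downstream, an EMCV IRES allows cap-independent translation of a GFP reporter from the same transcript, so fluorescent cells mark those expressing the channel. The catalogue calls the reporter eGFP, whereas the automated annotation matches it to a fragment of mEGFP. A second short chimeric intron, a WPRE that enhances transcript stability and expression, and bGH and rabbit β-globin polyadenylation signals follow the reporter.

The plasmid is suited to transfecting mammalian cells to express and characterise a channel that would make them excitable in response to cocaine, in the context of chemogenetic work aimed at blunting drug-seeking.
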