Features (pLannotate 1.2.2; 26 found; start..end, strand, type, name):
      1..589     +  rep_origin     ori: high-copy-number ColE1/pMB1/pBR322/pUC origin of replication
    772..826     +  CDS            lacI (fragment): lac repressor; lacI; The lac repressor binds to the lac operator to inhibit transcription in E. coli. This inhibition can be relieved by adding lactose or isopropyl-β-D-thiogalactopyranoside (IPTG).
    828..962     -  polyA_signal   SV40 poly(A) signal: SV40 polyadenylation signal
    982..1117    -  rep_origin     SV40 ori: SV40 origin of replication
   1141..1163    -  promoter       SV40 promoter (fragment): SV40 enhancer and early promoter
   1170..1209    +  CDS            lacI (fragment): lac repressor; lacI; The lac repressor binds to the lac operator to inhibit transcription in E. coli. This inhibition can be relieved by adding lactose or isopropyl-β-D-thiogalactopyranoside (IPTG).
   1222..1243    +  protein_bind   CAP binding site: CAP binding activates transcription in the presence of cAMP. E. coli catabolite activator protein
   1258..1288    +  promoter       lac promoter: promoter for the E. coli lac operon
   1296..1312    +  protein_bind   lac operator: The lac repressor binds to the lac operator to inhibit transcription in E. coli. This inhibition can be relieved by adding lactose or isopropyl-β-D-thiogalactopyranoside (IPTG). lac repressor encoded by lacI
   1697..1752    -  polyA_signal   β-globin poly(A) signal: rabbit β-globin polyadenylation signal (Gil and Proudfoot, 1987)
   1823..1897    -  CDS            HBB (fragment): HBB_PONPY - Experimental evidence at transcript level: Swiss-Prot protein existence level 2. Involved in oxygen transport from the lung to the various peripheral tissues. From Pongo pygmaeus (Bornean orangutan).
   1956..1974    +  promoter       T3 promoter: promoter for bacteriophage T3 RNA polymerase
   2070..2181    -  polyA_signal   bGH poly(A) signal: bovine growth hormone polyadenylation signal
   2194..2210    -  misc_feature   MCS (fragment): pUC18/19 multiple cloning site
   2214..2802    -  misc_feature   WPRE: woodchuck hepatitis virus posttranscriptional regulatory element
   2811..2943    -  intron         chimeric intron: chimera between introns from human β-globin and immunoglobulin heavy chain genes
   2988..3705    -  CDS            mEGFP (fragment): enhanced GFP with monomerizing A206K mutation (Zacharias et al., 2002) mammalian codon-optimized
   3717..4302    -  misc_feature   IRES2: internal ribosome entry site (IRES) of the encephalomyocarditis virus (EMCV)
   4300..4321    +  promoter       chicken β-actin promoter (fragment): contains a 21-bp deletion relative to the standard chicken β-actin promoter
   4338..5750    -  CDS            Htr3a: 5HT3A_MOUSE - Also known as 5ht3, Htr3. Experimental evidence at protein level: Swiss-Prot protein existence level 1. This is one of the several different receptors for 5- hydroxytryptamine (serotonin), a biogenic hormone that functions as a neurotransmitter, a hormone, and a mitogen. This receptor is a ligand- gated ion channel, which when activated causes fast, depolarizing responses in neurons. It is a cation-specific, but otherwise relatively nonselective, ion channel. From Mus musculus (Mouse).
   5797..5813    -  misc_feature   MCS (fragment): multiple cloning site
   5813..5869    -  CDS            HBB (fragment): HBB_LEPEU - Experimental evidence at protein level: Swiss-Prot protein existence level 1. Involved in oxygen transport from the lung to the various peripheral tissues. From Lepus europaeus (European hare).
   5867..6883    -  intron         chimeric intron: chimera between introns from chicken β-actin and rabbit β-globin
   7163..7542    -  enhancer       CMV enhancer: human cytomegalovirus immediate early enhancer
   7573..7677    +  promoter       AmpR promoter: bla
   7678..8538    +  CDS            AmpR: β-lactamase; bla; confers resistance to ampicillin, carbenicillin, and related antibiotics
>Addgene plasmid #242193 | pCAG coca-5HT3-IRES-GFP | addgene full sequence | sequence record 487705 | Addgene NGS Result
TTGAGATCCTTTTTTTCTGCGCGTAATCTGCTGCTTGCAAACAAAAAAACCACCGCTACCAGCGGTGGTT
TGTTTGCCGGATCAAGAGCTACCAACTCTTTTTCCGAAGGTAACTGGCTTCAGCAGAGCGCAGATACCAA
ATACTGTTCTTCTAGTGTAGCCGTAGTTAGGCCACCACTTCAAGAACTCTGTAGCACCGCCTACATACCT
CGCTCTGCTAATCCTGTTACCAGTGGCTGCTGCCAGTGGCGATAAGTCGTGTCTTACCGGGTTGGACTCA
AGACGATAGTTACCGGATAAGGCGCAGCGGTCGGGCTGAACGGGGGGTTCGTGCACACAGCCCAGCTTGG
AGCGAACGACCTACACCGAACTGAGATACCTACAGCGTGAGCTATGAGAAAGCGCCACGCTTCCCGAAGG
GAGAAAGGCGGACAGGTATCCGGTAAGCGGCAGGGTCGGAACAGGAGAGCGCACGAGGGAGCTTCCAGGG
GGAAACGCCTGGTATCTTTATAGTCCTGTCGGGTTTCGCCACCTCTGACTTGAGCGTCGATTTTTGTGAT
GCTCGTCAGGGGGGCGGAGCCTATGGAAAAACGCCAGCAACGCGGCCTTTTTACGGTTCCTGGCCTTTTG
CTGGCCTTTTGCTCACATGTTCTTTCCTGCGTTATCCCCTGATTCTGTGGATAACCGTATTACCGCCTTT
GAGTGAGCTGATACCGCTCGCCGCAGCCGAACGACCGAGCGCAGCGAGTCAGTGAGCGAGGAAGCGGAAG
AGCGCCCAATACGCAAACCGCCTCTCCCCGCGCGTTGGCCGATTCATTAATGCAGCGGATCCAGACATGA
TAAGATACATTGATGAGTTTGGACAAACCACAACTAGAATGCAGTGAAAAAAATGCTTTATTTGTGAAAT
TTGTGATGCTATTGCTTTATTTGTAACCATTATAAGCTGCAATAAACAAGTTAGCTTTTTGCAAAAGCCT
AGGCCTCCAAAAAAGCCTCCTCACTACTTCTGGAATAGCTCAGAGGCCGAGGCGGCCTCGGCCTCTGCAT
AAATAAAAAAAATTAGTCAGCCATGGGGCGGAGAATGGGCGGAACTGGGCGGAGTTAGGGGCGGGATGGG
CGGAGTTAGGGGCGGGACTATGGTTGCTGACTAATTGAGATGCGGATCCGCTGGCACGACAGGTTTCCCG
ACTGGAAAGCGGGCAGTGAGCGCAACGCAATTAATGTGAGTTAGCTCACTCATTAGGCACCCCAGGCTTT
ACACTTTATGCTTCCGGCTCGTATGTTGTGTGGAATTGTGAGCGGATAACAATTTCACACAGGAAACAGC
TATGACCATGATTACGCCAAGCTTGGGCTGCAGGTCGAGGGATCTCCATAAGAGAAGAGGGACAGCTATG
ACTGGGAGTAGTCAGGAGAGGAGGAAAAATCTGGCTAGTAAAACATGTAAGGAAAATTTTAGGGATGTTA
AAGAAAAAAATAACACAAAACAAAATATAAAAAAAATCTAACCTCAAGTCAAGGCTTTTCTATGGAATAA
GGAATGGACAGCAGGGGGCTGTTTCATATACTGATGACCTCTTTATAGCCAACCTTTGTTCATGGCAGCC
AGCATATGGGCATATGTTGCCAAACTCTAAACCAAATACTCATTCTGATGTTTTAAATGATTTGCCCTCC
CATATGTCCTTCCGAGTGAGAGACACAAAAAATTCCAACACACTATTGCAATGAAAATAAATTTCCTTTA
TTAGCCAGAAGTCAGATGCTCAAGGGGCTTCATGATGTCCCCATAATTTTTGGCAGAGGGAAAAAGATCT
CAGTGGTATTTGTGAGCCAGGGCATTGGCCACACCAGCCACCACCTTCTGATAGGCAGCCTGCACCTGAG
GAGTGAATTAGCGGATAACAATTTCACACAGGAAACAGCTATGACCATGATTACGCCAAGCGCGCAATTA
ACCCTCACTAAAGGGAACAAAAGCTGGGCTATTGTCTTCCCAATCCTCCCCCTTGCTGTCCTGCCCCACC
CCACCCCCCAGAATAGAATGACACCTACTCAGACAATGCGATGCAATTTCCTCATTTTATTAGGAAAGGA
CAGTGGGAGTGGCACCTTCCAGGGTCAAGGAAGGCACGGGGGAGGGGCAAACAACAGATGGCTGGCAACT
AGAAGGCACAGTCGAGGCTGATCGTACCGAGCTCGAATTCCAGGCGGGGAGGCGGCCCAAAGGGAGATCC
GACTCGTCTGAGGGCGAAGGCGAAGACGCGGAAGAGGCCGCAGAGCCGGCAGCAGGCCGCGGGAAGGAAG
GTCCGCTGGATTGAGGGCCGAAGGGACGTAGCAGAAGGACGTCCCGCGCAGAATCCAGGTGGCAACACAG
GCGAGCAGCCATGGAAAGGACGTCAGCTTCCCCGACAACACCACGGAATTGTCAGTGCCCAACAGCCGAG
CCCCTGTCCAGCAGCGGGCAAGGCAGGCGGCGATGAGTTCCGCCGTGGCAATAGGGAGGGGGAAAGCGAA
AGTCCCGGAAAGGAGCTGACAGGTGGTGGCAATGCCCCAACCAGTGGGGGTTGCGTCAGCAAACACAGTG
CACACCACGCCACGTTGCCTGACAACGGGCCACAACTCCTCATAAAGAGACAGCAACCAGGATTTATACA
AGGAGGAGAAAATGAAAGCCATACGGGAAGCAATAGCATGATACAAAGGCATTAAAGCAGCGTATCCACA
TAGCGTAAAAGGAGCAACATAGTTAAGAATACCAGTCAATCTTTCACAAATTTTGTAATCCAGAGGTTGA
TTGTCGACACCTGTGGAGAGAAAGGCAAAGTGGATGTCAGTAAGACCAATAGGTGCCTATCAGAAACGCA
AGAGTCTTCTCTGTCTCGACAAGCCCAGTTTCTATTGGTCTCCTTAAACCTGTCTTGTAACCTTGATACT
TACCTGCGGCCTCGACCTTAGCTATTCATCGGTACCTCGACTCTAGATTACTTGTACAGCTCGTCCATGC
CGAGAGTGATCCCGGCGGCGGTCACGAACTCCAGCAGGACCATGTGATCGCGCTTCTCGTTGGGGTCTTT
GCTCAGCTTGGACTGGGTGCTCAGGTAGTGGTTGTCGGGCAGCAGCACGGGGCCGTCGCCGATGGGGGTG
TTCTGCTGGTAGTGGTCGGCGAGCTGCACGCTGCCGTCCTCGATGTTGTGGCGGATCTTGAAGTTCACCT
TGATGCCGTTCTTCTGCTTGTCGGCCATGATATAGACGTTGTGGCTGTTGTAGTTGTACTCCAGCTTGTG
CCCCAGGATGTTGCCGTCCTCCTTGAAGTCGATGCCCTTCAGCTCGATGCGGTTCACCAGGGTGTCGCCC
TCGAACTTCACCTCGGCGCGGGTCTTGTAGTTGCCGTCGTCCTTGAAGAAGATGGTGCGCTCCTGGACGT
AGCCTTCGGGCATGGCGGACTTGAAGAAGTCGTGCTGCTTCATGTGGTCGGGGTAGCGGCTGAAGCACTG
CACGCCGTAGGTCAGGGTGGTCACGAGGGTGGGCCAGGGCACGGGCAGCTTGCCGGTGGTGCAGATGAAC
TTCAGGGTCAGCTTGCCGTAGGTGGCATCGCCCTCGCCCTCGCCGGACACGCTGAACTTGTGGCCGTTTA
CGTCGCCGTCCAGCTCGACCAGGATGGGCACCACCCCGGTGAACAGCTCCTCGCCCTTGCTCACCGGATC
CCCCATGGTTGTGGCCATATTATCATCGTGTTTTTCAAAGGAAAACCACGTCCCCGTGGTTCGGGGGGCC
TAGACGTTTTTTTAACCTCGACTAAACACATGTAAAGCATGTGCACCGAGGCCCCAGATCAGATCCCATA
CAATGGGGTACCTTCTGGGCATCCTTCAGCCCCTTGTTGAATACGCTTAGGAGAGCCATTTGACTCTTTC
CACAACTATCCAACTCACAACGTGGCACTGGGGTTGTGCCGCCTTTGCAGGTGTATCTTATACACGTGGC
TTTTGGCCGCAGAGGCACCTGTCGCCAGGTGGGGGGTTCCGCTGCCTGCAAAGGGTCGCTACAGACGTTG
TTTGTCTTCAAGAAGCTTCCAGAGGAACTGCTTCCTTCACGACATTCAACAGACCTTGCATTCCTTTGGC
GAGAGGGGAAAGACCCCTAGGAATGCTCGTCAAGAAGACAGGGCCAGGTTTCCGGGCCCTCACATTGCCA
AAAGACGGCAATATGGTGGAAAATAACATATAGACAAACGCACACCGGCCTTATTCCAAGCGGCTTCGGC
CAGTAACGTTAGGGGGGGGGGAGGGAGAGGGGGGGGGGGGGGGGGGGGGGGGAATTGCGGCCGCCTAACT
GTAGTGCCATATGGACCAGAGTGTCACCAGAGTAATGGAATAAGCCAGCACCGCCAGCAAGTAGATCCGA
AACAGCAGCCTGTCAAGGACGTAGCCCACTCGCAGCCAGTCGCGAGCGACTTCGCGCATCTCGTCCCGCT
TCTCCAGAAAATGTCGGATGCTTGACAGTTCCTGGAGCAGCCCCCGGACAGCGAGAGAGGCTTCTCGGGG
AGGAGGAAGGGGTGATCCCCGCCCCCGTGGGGTCTTTTCCAAATCTTGTGGTCCCCCAACATGGGAGCAG
TGATTCCCCATAGCAGGCAACAGATCAGACCCACTACAATCGTCTGTCTTGTTGGCTTGAAAGGTTGCAG
GTGGCCGGTGGGCCATAGGTTGCTCGCCAAGACACAGAATCCATGCAATTCTGTCCAGCACAAGGTGTCG
CAACCAGTCTGGCACGGGTCTTTGCAGGTCCTGCTTATGTACCAGCCGTACAATGAAGATAGTTTCCGCC
AGACTTATCACCAGGAGTGCCATACACACGACGAAATACACTCCTATCAGCGGAGTGCCGATTGTGGCAG
GAAGGGTATCGGACACGATGATCAGAAATACAGAATAGCCGAGCAACAAGGTAATCTTAAAGGAGACCCT
CTCCCCGCTATCAGGTGGGAGACAAAATCCCACGATGTCCACGACCATGAGAAAAATACTGGGGAGCAAC
AAACTAACGGCGTAGAACAATGGCCTTCTTCTGATGATAACTGTGAATGTTACGTCAGGGAAGGGTTCCT
TGCAGCATTCAAAAAATCGCTCGCTTCTTTTACCGGGGATTCCCACAAGGTCCCACTCCCCATTCGGGAT
GTAACCAGAGATGTCAGCCTCCTGCATTTGCAGATCCAGGCTCCATTTGCCGTAGCTCCAGCTCCCGAAT
TTGAGTTTGCAGTGCTGGACGTCGAAGGGAAACCAGCGGACGTCGATATAGCATGAGGACTTGAAGATTC
CAGGGGGTCCGTACTGGCAGTGGCCTGAAGAATTGACCAACACGTTGGTGTGAAATGTTGCATCAAACCT
TTCGTCTGCGCTGTTGTACAGCAGGATATCTGGTTTCCAGATTTGGCCGTCAGGGAATCTTACAGTCTTT
ACACCTGGGTATTCGCTCACATTCCACTGCAAGTAGTGATCGGTCCAGGACATCTGCAACCAAATATTAG
TGGTCAGCACCTGGTTCTTTTCATCCACGTCCATGATCTGCAGCAAGGAGAGGCTGAAGTACACTGTCAG
TGGCTGGGAATCATTTGCGACCGGCCGCTCCAGGGGGTTATAATTCTTAACAAGCTCCTTATACAGTTTG
CGCTGGAACTCACCCTGCAGGCTAACGTGCAGAAGGGAAGCAGCCAGGGCGAGCCACACGCCGCCTGGAG
AACAGCGCATGGTGGCGAATTCGCTAGCCCGGGTCCGGAGATATCCAGCTGGCGCGCCGGGCCCGCGGTA
CCGAATTCTTTGCCAAAATGATGAGACAGCACAATAACCAGCACGTTGCCCAGGAGCTGTAGGAAAAAGA
AGAAGGCATGAACATGGTTAGCAGAGGCTCTAGAGCCGCCGGTCACACGCCAGAAGCCGAACCCCGCCCT
GCCCCGTCCCCCCCGAAGGCAGCCGTCCCCCCGCGGACAGCCCCGAGGCTGGAGAGGGAGAAGGGGACGG
CGGCGCGGCGACGCACGAAGGCCCTCCCCGCCCATTTCCTTCCTGCCGGCGCCGCACCGCTTCGCCCCGC
GCCCGCTAGAGGGGGTGCGGCGGCGCCTCCCAGATTTCGGCTCCGCACAGATTTGGGACAAAGGAAGTCC
CTGCGCCCTCTCGCACGATTACCATAAAAGGCAATGGCTGCGGCTCGCCGCGCCTCGACAGCCGCCGGCG
CTCCGGGGGCCGCCGCGCCCCYCCCCCGAGCCCYCCCCGGCCCGRGGCGGCCCCGCCCCGCCCGGCACCC
CCACCTGCCGCCACCCCCCGCCCGGCACGGCGAGCCCCGCGCCACGCCCCGTACGGAGCCCCGCACCCGA
AGCCGGGCCGTGCTCAGCAACTCGGGGAGGGGGGTGCAGGGGGGGTTGCAGCCCGACCGACGCGCCCACA
CCCCCTGCTCACCCCCCCACGCACACACCCCGCACGCAGCCTTTGTTCCCCTCGCAGCCCCCCCCGCACC
GCGGGGCACCGCCCCCGGCCGCGCTCCCCTCGCGCACACTGCGGAGCGCACAAAGCCCCGCGCCGCGCCC
GCAGCGCTCACAGCCGCCGGGCAGCGCGGAGCCGCACGCGGCGCTCCCCACGCACACACACACGCACGCA
CCCCCCGAGCCGCTCCCCCCGCACAAAGGGCCCTCCCGGAGCCCCTCAAGGCTTTCACGCAGCCACAGAA
AAGAAACAAGCCGTCATTAAACCAAGCGCTAATTACAGCCCGGAGGAGAAGGGCCGTCCCGCCCGCTCAC
CTGTGGGAGTAACGCGGTCAGTCAGAGCCGGGGCGGGCGGCGCGAGGCGGCGGCGGAGCGGGGCACGGGG
CGAAGGCAGCGCGCAGCGACTCCCGCCCGCCGCGCGCTTCGCTTTTTATAGGGCCGCCGCCGCCGCCGCC
TCGCCATAAAAGGAAACTTTCGGAGCGCGCCGCTCTGATTGGCTGCCGCCGCMCCYCYCCSCCYCSCCCC
SCCCCCCCCCCCCCCCCCCCCCCCCCCCCCCGGCGCGCGCCCCCCCCCCCCCCCCGCCCCCATCGCTGCA
CAAAATAATTAAAAAATAAATAAATACAAAATTGGGGGTGGGGAGGGGGGGGAGATGGGGAGAGTGAAGC
AGAACGTGGGGCTCACCTCGACCATGGTAATAGCGATGACTAATACGTAGATGTACTGCCAAGTAGGAAA
GTCCCATAAGGTCATGTACTGGGCATAATGCCAGGCGGGCCATTTACCGTCATTGACGTCAATAGGGGGC
GTACTTGGCATATGATACACTTGATGTACTGCCAAGTGGGCAGTTTACCGTAAATACTCCACCCATTGAC
GTCAATGGAAAGTCCCTATTGGCGTTACTATGGGAACATACGTCATTATTGACGTCAATGGGCGGGGGTC
GTTGGGCGGTCAGCCAGGCGGGCCATTTACCGTAAGTTATGTAACGCGGAACTCCATATATGGGCTATGA
ACTAATGACCCCGTAATTGATTACTATTAATAACTAGTCAATAATCAATGTCGACCCAGGTGGCACTTTT
CGGGGAAATGTGCGCGGAACCCCTATTTGTTTATTTTTCTAAATACATTCAAATATGTATCCGCTCATGA
GACAATAACCCTGATAAATGCTTCAATAATATTGAAAAAGGAAGAGTATGAGTATTCAACATTTCCGTGT
CGCCCTTATTCCCTTTTTTGCGGCATTTTGCCTTCCTGTTTTTGCTCACCCAGAAACGCTGGTGAAAGTA
AAAGATGCTGAAGATCAGTTGGGTGCACGAGTGGGTTACATCGAACTGGATCTCAACAGCGGTAAGATCC
TTGAGAGTTTTCGCCCCGAAGAACGTTTTCCAATGATGAGCACTTTTAAAGTTCTGCTATGTGGCGCGGT
ATTATCCCGTATTGACGCCGGGCAAGAGCAACTCGGTCGCCGCATACACTATTCTCAGAATGACTTGGTT
GAGTACTCACCAGTCACAGAAAAGCATCTTACGGATGGCATGACAGTAAGAGAATTATGCAGTGCTGCCA
TAACCATGAGTGATAACACTGCGGCCAACTTACTTCTGACAACGATCGGAGGACCGAAGGAGCTAACCGC
TTTTTTGCACAACATGGGGGATCATGTAACTCGCCTTGATCGTTGGGAACCGGAGCTGAATGAAGCCATA
CCAAACGACGAGCGTGACACCACGATGCCTGTAGCAATGGCAACAACGTTGCGCAAACTATTAACTGGCG
AACTACTTACTCTAGCTTCCCGGCAACAATTAATAGACTGGATGGAGGCGGATAAAGTTGCAGGACCACT
TCTGCGCTCGGCCCTTCCGGCTGGCTGGTTTATTGCTGATAAATCTGGAGCCGGTGAGCGTGGGTCTCGC
GGTATCATTGCAGCACTGGGGCCAGATGGTAAGCCCTCCCGTATCGTAGTTATCTACACGACGGGGAGTC
AGGCAACTATGGATGAACGAAATAGACAGATCGCTGAGATAGGTGCCTCACTGATTAAGCATTGGTAACT
GTCAGACCAAGTTTACTCATATATACTTTAGATTGATTTAAAACTTCATTTTTAATTTAAAAGGATCTAG
GTGAAGATCCTTTTTGATAATCTCATGACCAAAATCCCTTAACGTGAGTTTTCGTTCCACTGAGCGTCAG
ACCCCGTAGAAAAGATCAAAGGATCTTC
